>Addgene plasmid #12139 | pHMT.wt (p53) | addgene partial sequence | sequence record 18698 | 12139 with mP53-F (agagaccgccgtacagaaga)
CCTTTGCCCTGAACTGCCCCCAGGGAGCGCAAAGAGAGCGCTGCCCACCTGCACAAGCGCCTCTCCCCCG
CAAAAGAAAAAACCACTTGATGGAGAGTATTTCACCCTCAAGATCCGCGGGCGTAAACGCTTCGAGATGT
TCCGGGAGCTGAATGAGGCCTTAGAGTTAAAGGATGCCCATGCTACAGAGGAGTCTGGAGACAGCAGGGC
TCACTCCAGCTACCTGAAGACCAAGAAGGGCCAGTCTACTTCCCGCCATAAAAAAACAATGGTCAAGAAA
GTGGGGCCTGACTCAGACTGACTGCCTCTGCATCCCGTCCCCATCACCAGCCTCCCCCTCTCCTTGCTGT
CTTATGACTTCAGGGCTGAGACACAATCCTCCCGGTCCCTTCTGCTGCCTTTTTTACCTTGTAGCTAGGG
CTCAGCCCCCTCTCTGAGTAGTGGTTCCTGGCCCAAGTTGGGGAATAGGTTGATAGTTGTCAGGTCTCTG
CTGGCCCAGCGAAATTCTATCCAGCCAGTTGTTGGACCCTGGCACCTACAATGAAATCTCACCCTACCCC
ACACCCTGTAAGATTCAAGCTTGGTACCTCTAGAGTCGACAGAGCTCGAAGTCTGCGATGAGTGGCAGGG
CGGGGCGTAATTTTTTTAAGGCAGTTATTGGTGCCCTTAAACGCCTGGTTGCTACGCCTGAATAAGTGAT
AATAAGCGGATGAATGGCAGAAATTCGCCGGATCTTTGTGAAGGAACCTTACTTCTGTGGTGTGACATAA
TTGGACAAACTACCTAC
