[The description below was written by a language model from this plasmid's Addgene catalogue record.]
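Description:
pHMT.wt (p53) is a mammalian expression plasmid that places the wild-type mouse p53 cDNA (Trp53) under zinc-inducible control. It is built on the pM2.6 backbone, recorded as about 4.6 kb without insert, and is maintained in E. coli as a high-copy plasmid under ampicillin selection. The record does not describe the bacterial origin, a polyadenylation signal or any mammalian selectable marker, and no feature table is available, so those elements cannot be specified here.

The insert is roughly 1.5 kb. According to the depositor's notes, the murine p53 cDNA was excised from an earlier plasmid, pLCRcala, as a BamHI–TfiI fragment, blunted with Klenow polymerase, fitted with HindIII linkers and cloned into the single HindIII site of pM2.6; both flanking HindIII sites are retained, so the insert can be released with that enzyme. Because cloning used one enzyme at both ends, it was not inherently directional, but the notes state that the cDNA lies downstream of the promoter. That promoter is a human metallothionein promoter that responds to zinc and has been modified to give low basal expression, so p53 output stays minimal until zinc is added to the culture medium. No epitope tags or reporters are recorded.

This tightly regulated design suits a growth-suppressive protein such as p53, allowing cells carrying the construct to be established and p53 then switched on conditionally. The associated publication used it to examine how wild-type p53 expression under normal growth conditions affects regulation of bax, waf1 and IMP dehydrogenase.
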