Addgene plasmid #12139: pHMT.wt (p53)
Depositing lab: James Sherley. Depositing organization: Institute for Cancer Research d/b/a the Research Institute of Fox Chase Cancer Center. Publication: Comparison of bax, waf1, and IMP dehydrogenase regulation in response to wild-type p53 expression under normal growth conditions. Liu Y, Riley LB, Bohn SA, Boice JA, Stadler PB, Sherley JL. J Cell Physiol. 1998 Nov . 177(2):364-76. 10.1002/(SICI)1097-4652(199811)177:2<364::AID-JCP18>3.0.CO;2-9 PubMed 9766533.
Backbone
  Vector backbone: pM2.6
  Backbone manufacturer: M.J. Sleigh (CSIRO)
  Backbone size w/o insert (bp): 4630
  Vector type: Mammalian Expression
Growth in bacteria
  Bacterial resistance: Ampicillin, 100 μg/mL
  Growth temperature: 37°C
  Growth strain: DH5alpha
  Copy number: High Copy
Gene/Insert
  Gene/Insert name: p53
  Species: M. musculus (mouse)
  Insert size (bp): 1500
  Entrez Gene: Trp53 (a.k.a. Tp53, bbl, bfy, bhy, p44, p53)
  Cloning method: Restriction Enzyme; 5′ cloning site HindIII (not destroyed); 3′ cloning site HindIII (not destroyed)
  Sequencing primers: 5′ na
Terms and licenses: Academic/Nonprofit Terms; Industry Terms: Not Available to Industry
Depositor comments: Murine wild-type p53 cDNA was excised from plasmid pLCRcala (Sherley, 1991) by digestion with BamHI and TfiI. The restriction fragment ends were filled in with Klenow and ligated to HindIII linkers. Following digestion with HindIII, the p53 fragment was inserted into the HindIII site of the plasmid pM2.6, downstream of the Zn-responsive human metallothionein promoter modified to provide low levels of basal gene expression (McNeall et al., 1989).
How to cite: pHMT.wt (p53) was a gift from James Sherley (Addgene plasmid # 12139 ; http://n2t.net/addgene:12139 ; RRID:Addgene_12139)
